Addgene plasmid #45773: IL2R/hE-cadherin-cytotail
Depositing lab: Barry Gumbiner. Depositing organization: Memorial Sloan-Kettering Cancer Center. Publication: E-cadherin suppresses cellular transformation by inhibiting beta-catenin signaling in an adhesion-independent manner. Gottardi CJ, Wong E, Gumbiner BM. J Cell Biol. 2001 May 28;153(5):1049-60. 10.1083/jcb.153.5.1049 PubMed 11381089.
Backbone
  Vector backbone: pCMV
  Backbone manufacturer: Invitrogen
  Backbone size w/o insert (bp): 5446
  Vector type: Mammalian Expression
Growth in bacteria
  Bacterial resistance: Ampicillin, 100 μg/mL
  Growth temperature: 37°C
  Growth strain: DH5alpha
  Copy number: High Copy
Gene/Insert
  Gene/Insert name: IL2R/hE-cadherin-cytotail (alt names: Interleukin-2 receptor α subunit extracellular and transmembrane domains; E-cadherin cytoplasmic domain)
  Species: H. sapiens (human)
  Mutation: Interleukin-2 receptor α subunit extracellular and transmembrane domains fused to E-cadherin cytoplasmic domain
  Entrez Gene: IL2RA (a.k.a. CD25, IDDM10, IL2R, IMD41, TCGFR, p55); CDH1 (a.k.a. Arc-1, BCDS1, CD324, CDHE, ECAD, LCAM, UVO)
  Promoter: CMV
  Cloning method: Restriction Enzyme; 5′ cloning site NheI (not destroyed); 3′ cloning site XbaI (not destroyed)
  Sequencing primers: 5′ CMV-F; T7; 3′ Unknown
Resource information
  A portion of this plasmid was derived from a plasmid made by: Human E-cadherin partial cDNA provided by David Rimm (Yale University, New Haven, CT). IL2R-1 α subunit cDNA from pCMV-IL2R-1 from Susan LaFlamme (Albany Medical College, Albany, NY), originally from Anthony Giordano (Giordano et al ., 1991)
Terms and licenses: Academic/Nonprofit Terms; Industry Terms: Not Available to Industry
Depositor comments: This IL2R/E-cadherin cytoplasmic chimera fuses the extracellular and transmembrane domains of the interleukin-2 receptor α subunit to the cytoplasmic domain of E-cadherin. This construct can bind β-catenin but cannot engage in homophilic adhesive activity.
How to cite: IL2R/hE-cadherin-cytotail was a gift from Barry Gumbiner (Addgene plasmid # 45773 ; http://n2t.net/addgene:45773 ; RRID:Addgene_45773)
