[The description below was written by a language model from this plasmid's Addgene catalogue record and pLannotate feature annotations shown in this document.]
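Description:
IL2R/hE-cadherin-cytotail is a mammalian expression plasmid built on a pCMV backbone and propagated in E. coli as a high-copy plasmid. Maintenance relies on a ColE1/pUC-type origin and a β-lactamase (AmpR) gene with its own promoter for ampicillin selection; a fragment of the pBR322 bom region is also annotated. No mammalian selection marker appears in the feature table, so the record supports transient expression or co-selection rather than direct drug selection. The full sequence record is 5,815 nt. This sits awkwardly with the catalogue's stated backbone size of 5,446 bp without insert, given that the chimeric coding region spans roughly 1.2 kb.

The payload is a chimeric human open reading frame cloned between NheI and XbaI sites. It fuses the extracellular and transmembrane domains of the interleukin-2 receptor α subunit (IL2RA/CD25) to the cytoplasmic domain of E-cadherin (CDH1). Transcription is driven by the CMV immediate-early enhancer and promoter, with a T7 promoter just upstream of the insert. Downstream processing signals come from an SV40 segment containing the small t intron and the SV40 polyadenylation signal. The adjoining small t, large T and VP1 fragments are most likely carried-over parts of that SV40 segment. The automated annotation labels the cadherin portion as a mouse Cdh3 (P-cadherin) fragment, most likely a homology hit on the conserved cadherin tail, since the catalogue identifies it as human E-cadherin.

According to the depositor, the chimera can bind β-catenin but cannot mediate homophilic adhesion. This makes it useful for separating E-cadherin's effects on β-catenin signaling from its adhesive function, as in the associated study of adhesion-independent suppression of cellular transformation.
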