Features (pLannotate 1.2.2; 16 found; start..end, strand, type, name):
     27..406     +  enhancer       CMV enhancer: human cytomegalovirus immediate early enhancer
    407..610     +  promoter       CMV promoter: human cytomegalovirus (CMV) immediate early promoter
    606..639     +  LTR            5' LTR (truncated) (fragment): truncated 5' long terminal repeat (LTR) from HIV-1
    655..673     +  promoter       T7 promoter: promoter for bacteriophage T7 RNA polymerase
    717..1514    +  CDS            IL2RA: IL2RA_HUMAN - Experimental evidence at protein level: Swiss-Prot protein existence level 1. Receptor for interleukin-2. The receptor is involved in the regulation of immune tolerance by controlling regulatory T cells (TREGs) activity. TREGs suppress the activation and expansion of autoreactive T-cells. From Homo sapiens (Human).
   1443..1955    +  CDS            Cdh3 (fragment): CADH3_MOUSE - Also known as Cdhp. Experimental evidence at protein level: Swiss-Prot protein existence level 1. Cadherins are calcium-dependent cell adhesion proteins. They preferentially interact with themselves in a homophilic manner in connecting cells; cadherins may thus contribute to the sorting of heterogeneous cell types. From Mus musculus (Mouse).
   1972..2046    +  CDS            small t antigen (fragment): SV40 (simian virus 40) small t antigen
   2048..2113    +  intron         small t intron: SV40 (simian virus 40) small t antigen intron
   2243..2263    +  CDS            SV40 NLS: nuclear localization signal of SV40 (simian virus 40) large T antigen
   2582..2665    +  CDS            large T antigen (fragment): large T antigen from SV40 (simian virus 40)
   2688..2822    +  polyA_signal   SV40 poly(A) signal: SV40 polyadenylation signal
   2766..3584    -  CDS            VP1_SV40 (fragment): Experimental evidence at protein level: Swiss-Prot protein existence level 1. Forms an icosahedral capsid with a T=7 symmetry and a 40 nm diameter. The capsid is composed of 72 pentamers linked to each other by disulfide bonds and associated with VP2 or VP3 proteins. Binds to N- glycolylneuraminic analog of the ganglioside GM1 on the cell surface to provide virion attachment to target cell (PubMed:18353982). Once attached, the virion is internalized by caveolin-mediated endocytosis and traffics to the endoplasmic reticulum. Inside the endoplasmic reticulum, the protein folding machinery isomer
   3675..3779    +  promoter       AmpR promoter: bla
   3780..4640    +  CDS            AmpR: β-lactamase; bla; confers resistance to ampicillin, carbenicillin, and related antibiotics
   4811..5399    +  rep_origin     ori: high-copy-number ColE1/pMB1/pBR322/pUC origin of replication
   5585..5687    -  misc_feature   bom (fragment): basis of mobility region from pBR322
>Addgene plasmid #45773 | IL2R/hE-cadherin-cytotail | depositor full sequence | sequence record 66225 | IL2R/hE-cadherin-cytotail sequence 5815 bps
CGATGTACGGGCCAGATATACGCGTTGACATTGATTATTGACTAGTTATTAATAGTAATCAATTACGGGG
TCATTAGTTCATAGCCCATATATGGAGTTCCGCGTTACATAACTTACGGTAAATGGCCCGCCTGGCTGAC
CGCCCAACGACCCCCGCCCATTGACGTCAATAATGACGTATGTTCCCATAGTAACGCCAATAGGGACTTT
CCATTGACGTCAATGGGTGGACTATTTACGGTAAACTGCCCACTTGGCAGTACATCAAGTGTATCATATG
CCAAGTACGCCCCCTATTGACGTCAATGACGGTAAATGGCCCGCCTGGCATTATGCCCAGTACATGACCT
TATGGGACTTTCCTACTTGGCAGTACATCTACGTATTAGTCATCGCTATTACCATGGTGATGCGGTTTTG
GCAGTACATCAATGGGCGTGGATAGCGGTTTGACTCACGGGGATTTCCAAGTCTCCACCCCATTGACGTC
AATGGGAGTTTGTTTTGGCACCAAAATCAACGGGACTTTCCAAAATGTCGTAACAACTCCGCCCCATTGA
CGCAAATGGGCGGTAGGCGTGTACGGTGGGAGGTCTATATAAGCAGAGCTCTCTGGCTAACTAGAGAACC
CACTGCTTACTGGCTTATCGAAATTAATACGACTCACTATAGGGAGACCCAAGCTAGCTTGGCGGCTGGT
CCCAAGGGTCAGGAAGATGGATTCATACCTGCTGATGTGGGGACTGCTCACGTTCATCATGGTGCCTGGC
TGCCAGGCAGAGCTCTGTGACGATGACCCGCCAGAGATCCCACACGCCACATTCAAAGCCATGGCCTACA
AGGAAGGAACCATGTTGAACTGTGAATGCAAGAGAGGTTTCCGCAGAATAAAAAGCGGGTCACTCTATAT
GCTCTGTACAGGAAACTCTAGCCACTCGTCCTGGGACAACCAATGTCAATGCACAAGCTCTGCCACTCGG
AACACAACGAAACAAGTGACACCTCAACCTGAAGAACAGAAAGAAAGGAAAACCACAGAAATGCAAAGTC
CAATGCAGCCAGTGGACCAAGCGAGCCTTCCAGGTCACTGCAGGGAACCTCCACCATGGGAAAATGAAGC
CACAGAGAGAATTTATCATTTCGTGGTGGGGCAGATGGTTTATTATCAGTGCGTCCAGGGATACAGGGCT
CTACACAGAGGTCCTGCTGAGAGCGTCTGCAAAATGACCCACGGGAAGACAAGGTGGACCCAGCCCCAGC
TCATATGCACAGGTGAAATGGAGACCAGTCAGTTTCCAGGTGAAGAGAAGCCTCAGGCAAGCCCCGAAGG
CCGTCCTGAGAGTGAGACTTCCTGCCTCGTCACAACAACAGATTTTCAAATACAGACAGAAATGGCTGCA
ACCATGGAGACGTCCATATTTACAACAGAGTACCAGGTAGCAGTGGCCGGCTGTGTTTTCCTGCTGATCA
GCGTCCTCCTCCTGAGTGGGCTCACCTGGAAGCTTCGGAGGAGAGCGGTGGTCAAAGAGCCCTTACTGCC
CCCAGAGGATGACACCCGGGACAACGTTTATTACTATGATGAAGAAGGAGGCGGAGAAGAGGACCAGGAC
TTTGACTTGAGCCAGCTGCACAGGGGCCTGGACGCTCGGCCTGAAGTGACTCGTAACGACGTTGCACCAA
CCCTCATGAGTGTCCCCCGGTATCTTCCCCGCCCTGCCAATCCCGATGAAATTGGAAATTTTATTGATGA
AAATCTGAAAGCGGCTGATACTGACCCCACAGCCCCGCCTTATGATTCTCTGCTCGTGTTTGACTATGAA
GGAAGCGGTTCCGAAGCTGCTAGTCTGAGCTCCCTGAACTCCTCAGAGTCAGACAAAGACCAGGACTATG
ACTACTTGAACGAATGGGGCAATCGCTTCAAGAAGCTGGCTGACATGTACGGAGGCGGCGAGGACCACTA
GGGGTCTAGAGGATCTTTGTGAAGGAACCTTACTTCTGTGGTGTGACATAATTGGACAAACTACCTACAG
AGATTTAAAGCTCTAAGGTAAATATAAAATTTTTAAGTGTATAATGTGTTAAACTACTGATTCTAATTGT
TTGTGTATTTTAGATTCCAACCTATGGAACTGATGAATGGGAGCAGTGGTGGAATGCCTTTAATGAGGAA
AACCTGTTTTGCTCAGAAGAAATGCCATCTAGTGATGATGAGGCTACTGCTGACTCTCAACATTCTACTC
CTCCAAAAAAGAAGAGAAAGGTAGAAGACCCCAAGGACTTTCCTTCAGAATTGCTAAGTTTTTTGAGTCA
TGCTGTGTTTAGTAATAGAACTCTTGCTTGCTTTGCTATTTACACCACAAAGGAAAAAGCTGCACTGCTA
TACAAGAAAATTATGGAAAAATATTCTGTAACCTTTATAAGTAGGCATAACAGTTATAATCATAACATAC
TGTTTTTTCTTACTCCACACAGGCATAGAGTGTCTGCTATTAATAACTATGCTCAAAAATTGTGTACCTT
TAGCTTTTTAATTTGTAAAGGGGTTAATAAGGAATATTTGATGTATAGTGCCTTGACTAGAGATCATAAT
CAGCCATACCACATTTGTAGAGGTTTTACTTGCTTTAAAAAACCTCCCACACCTCCCCCTGAACCTGAAA
CATAAAATGAATGCAATTGTTGTTGTTAACTTGTTTATTGCAGCTTATAATGGTTACAAATAAAGCAATA
GCATCACAAATTTCACAAATAAAGCATTTTTTTCACTGCATTCTAGTTGTGGTTTGTCCAAACTCATCAA
TGTATCTTATCATGTCTGGATCCCCAGGAAGCTCCTCTGTGTCCTCATAAACCCTAACCTCCTCTACTTG
AGAGGACATTCCAATCATAGGCTGCCCATCCACCCTCTGTGTCCTCCTGTTAATTAGGTCACTTAACAAA
AAGGAAATTGGGTAGGGGTTTTTCACAGACCGCTTTCTAAGGGTAATTTTAAAATATCTGGGAAGTCCCT
TCCACTGCTGTGTTCCAGAAGTGTTGGTAAACAGCCCACAAATGTCAACAGCAGAAACATACAAGCTGTC
AGCTTTGCACAAGGGCCCAACACCCTGCTCATCAAGAAGCACTGTGGTTGCTGTGTTAGTAATGTGCAAA
ACAGGAGGCACATTTTCCCCACCTGTGTAGGTTCCAAAATATCTAGTGTTTTCATTTTTACTTGGATCAG
GAACCCAGCACTCCACTGGATAAGCATTATCCTTATCCAAAACAGCCTTGTGGTCAGTGTTCATCTGCTG
ACTGTCAACTGTAGCATTTTTTGGGGTTACAGTTTGAGCAGGATATTTGGTCCTGTAGTTTGCTAACACA
CCCTGCAGCTCCAAAGGTTCCCCACCAACAGCAAAAAAATGAAAATTTGACCCTTGAATGGGTTTTCCAG
CACCATTTTCATGAGTTTTTTGTGTCCCTGAATGCAAGTTTAACATAGCAGTTACCCCAATAACCTCAGT
TTTAACAGTAACAGCTTCCCACATCAAAATATTTCCACAGGTTAAGTCCTCATTTAAATTAGGCAAAGGA
ATTCTTGAAGACGAAAGGGCCTCGTGATACGCCTATTTTTATAGGTTAATGTCATGATAATAATGGTTTC
TTAGACGTCAGGTGGCACTTTTCGGGGAAATGTGCGCGGAACCCCTATTTGTTTATTTTTCTAAATACAT
TCAAATATGTATCCGCTCATGAGACAATAACCCTGATAAATGCTTCAATAATATTGAAAAAGGAAGAGTA
TGAGTATTCAACATTTCCGTGTCGCCCTTATTCCCTTTTTTGCGGCATTTTGCCTTCCTGTTTTTGCTCA
CCCAGAAACGCTGGTGAAAGTAAAAGATGCTGAAGATCAGTTGGGTGCACGAGTGGGTTACATCGAACTG
GATCTCAACAGCGGTAAGATCCTTGAGAGTTTTCGCCCCGAAGAACGTTTTCCAATGATGAGCACTTTTA
AAGTTCTGCTATGTGGCGCGGTATTATCCCGTGTTGACGCCGGGCAAGAGCAACTCGGTCGCCGCATACA
CTATTCTCAGAATGACTTGGTTGAGTACTCACCAGTCACAGAAAAGCATCTTACGGATGGCATGACAGTA
AGAGAATTATGCAGTGCTGCCATAACCATGAGTGATAACACTGCGGCCAACTTACTTCTGACAACGATCG
GAGGACCGAAGGAGCTAACCGCTTTTTTGCACAACATGGGGGATCATGTAACTCGCCTTGATCGTTGGGA
ACCGGAGCTGAATGAAGCCATACCAAACGACGAGCGTGACACCACGATGCCTGCAGCAATGGCAACAACG
TTGCGCAAACTATTAACTGGCGAACTACTTACTCTAGCTTCCCGGCAACAATTAATAGACTGGATGGAGG
CGGATAAAGTTGCAGGACCACTTCTGCGCTCGGCCCTTCCGGCTGGCTGGTTTATTGCTGATAAATCTGG
AGCCGGTGAGCGTGGGTCTCGCGGTATCATTGCAGCACTGGGGCCAGATGGTAAGCCCTCCCGTATCGTA
GTTATCTACACGACGGGGAGTCAGGCAACTATGGATGAACGAAATAGACAGATCGCTGAGATAGGTGCCT
CACTGATTAAGCATTGGTAACTGTCAGACCAAGTTTACTCATATATACTTTAGATTGATTTAAAACTTCA
TTTTTAATTTAAAAGGATCTAGGTGAAGATCCTTTTTGATAATCTCATGACCAAAATCCCTTAACGTGAG
TTTTCGTTCCACTGAGCGTCAGACCCCGTAGAAAAGATCAAAGGATCTTCTTGAGATCCTTTTTTTCTGC
GCGTAATCTGCTGCTTGCAAACAAAAAAACCACCGCTACCAGCGGTGGTTTGTTTGCCGGATCAAGAGCT
ACCAACTCTTTTTCCGAAGGTAACTGGCTTCAGCAGAGCGCAGATACCAAATACTGTCCTTCTAGTGTAG
CCGTAGTTAGGCCACCACTTCAAGAACTCTGTAGCACCGCCTACATACCTCGCTCTGCTAATCCTGTTAC
CAGTGGCTGCTGCCAGTGGCGATAAGTCGTGTCTTACCGGGTTGGACTCAAGACGATAGTTACCGGATAA
GGCGCAGCGGTCGGGCTGAACGGGGGGTTCGTGCACACAGCCCAGCTTGGAGCGAACGACCTACACCGAA
CTGAGATACCTACAGCGTGAGCATTGAGAAAGCGCCACGCTTCCCGAAGGGAGAAAGGCGGACAGGTATC
CGGTAAGCGGCAGGGTCGGAACAGGAGAGCGCACGAGGGAGCTTCCAGGGGGAAACGCCTGGTATCTTTA
TAGTCCTGTCGGGTTTCGCCACCTCTGACTTGAGCGTCGATTTTTGTGATGCTCGTCAGGGGGGCGGAGC
CTATGGAAAAACGCCAGCAACGCGGCCTTTTTACGGTTCCTGGCCTTTTGCTGGCCTTTTGCTCACATGT
TCTTTCCTGCGTTATCCCCTGATTCTGTGGATAACCGTATTACCGCCTTTGAGTGAGCTGATACCGCTCG
CCGCAGCCGAACGACCGAGCGCAGCGAGTCAGTGAGCGAGGAAGCGGAAGAGCGCCTGATGCGGTATTTT
CTCCTTACGCATCTGTGCGGTATTTCACACCGCATATGGTGCACTCTCAGTACAATCTGCTCTGATGCCG
CATAGTTAAGCCAGTATCTGCTCCCTGCTTGTGTGTTGGAGGTCGCTGAGTAGTGCGCGAGCAAAATTTA
AGCTACAACAAGGCAAGGCTTGACCGACAATTGCATGAAGAATCTGCTTAGGGTTAGGCGTTTTGCGCTG
CTTCG
