>Addgene plasmid #45773 | IL2R/hE-cadherin-cytotail | addgene partial sequence | sequence record 64946 | CMV-F 5'-CGCAAATGGGCGGTAGGCGTG-3'
CTATATAAGCAGAGCTCTCTGGCTAACTAGAGAACCCACTGCTTACTGGCTTATCGAAATTAATACGACT
CACTATAGGGAGACCCAAGCTAGCTTGGCGGCTGGTCCCAAGGGTCAGGAAGATGGATTCATACCTGCTG
ATGTGGGGACTGCTCACGTTCATCATGGTGCCTGGCTGCCAGGCAGAGCTCTGTGACGATGACCCGCCAG
AGATCCCACACGCCACATTCAAAGCCATGGCCTACAAGGAAGGAACCATGTTGAACTGTGAATGCAAGAG
AGGTTTCCGCAGAATAAAAAGCGGGTCACTCTATATGCTCTGTACAGGAAACTCTAGCCACTCGTCCTGG
GACAACCAATGTCAATGCACAAGCTCTGCCACTCGGAACACAACGAAACAAGTGACACCTCAACCTGAAG
AACAGAAAGAAAGGAAAACCACAGAAATGCAAAGTCCAATGCAGCCAGTGGACCAAGCGAGCCTTCCAGG
TCACTGCAGGGAACCTCCACCATGGGAAAATGAAGCCACAGAGAGAATTTATCATTTCGTGGTGGGGCAG
ATGGTTTATTATCAGTGCGTCCAGGGATACAGGGCTCTACACAGAGGTCCTGCTGAGAGCGTCTGCAAAA
TGACCCACGGGAAGACAAGGTGGACCCAGCCCCAGCTCATATGCACAGGTGAAATGGAGACCAGTCAGTT
TCCAGGTGAAGAGAAGCCTCAGGCAAGCCCCGAAGGCCGTCCTGAGAGTGAGACTTCCTGCCTCGTCACA
ACAACAGATTTTCAAATACAGACAGAAATGGCTGCAACCATGGAGACGTCCATATTTACAACAGAGTACC
AGGTAGCAGTGGCCGGCTGTGTTTTCCTGCTGATCAGCGTCCTCCTCCTGAGTGGGCTCACCTGGAAGCT
TCGGAGGAGAGCGGTGGTCAAAGAGCCCTTACTGCCCCCAGAGGATGACACCCGGGACAACGTTTATTAC
TATGATGA
