>Addgene plasmid #45773 | IL2R/hE-cadherin-cytotail | addgene partial sequence | sequence record 65317 | hE-cad-F1 5'-GGTCAAAGAGCCCTTACTGC-3'
CCCGGGACAACGTTTATTACTATGATGAAGAAGGAGGCGGAGAAGAGGACCAGGACTTTGACTTGAGCCA
GCTGCACAGGGGCCTGGACGCTCGGCCTGAAGTGACTCGTAACGACGTTGCACCAACCCTCATGAGTGTC
CCCCGGTATCTTCCCCGCCCTGCCAATCCCGATGAAATTGGAAATTTTATTGATGAAAATCTGAAAGCGG
CTGATACTGACCCCACAGCCCCGCCTTATGATTCTCTGCTCGTGTTTGACTATGAAGGAAGCGGTTCCGA
AGCTGCTAGTCTGAGCTCCCTGAACTCCTCAGAGTCAGACAAAGACCAGGACTATGACTACTTGAACGAA
TGGGGCAATCGCTTCAAGAAGCTGGCTGACATGTACGGAGGCGGCGAGGACCACTAGGGGTCTAGAGGAT
CTTTGTGAAGGAACCTTACTTCTGTGGTGTGACATAATTGGACAAACTACCTACAGAGATTTAAAGCTCT
AAGGTAAATATAAAATTTTTAAGTGTATAATGTGTTAAACTACTGATTCTAATTGTTTGTGTATTTTAGA
TTCCAACCTATGGAACTGATGAATGGGAGCAGTGGTGGAATGCCTTTAATGAGGAAAACCTGTTTTGCTC
AGAAGAAATGCCATCTAGTGATGATGAGGCTACTGCTGACTCTCAACATTCTACTCCTCCAAAAAAGAAG
AGAAAGGTAGAAGACCCCAAGGACTTTCCTTCAGAATTGCTAAGTTTTTTGAGTCATGCTGTGTTTAGTA
ATAGAACTCTTGCTTGCTTTGCTATTTACACCACAAAGGAAAAAGCTGCACTGCTATACAAGAAAATTAT
GGAAAAATATTCTGT
